Addgene plasmid #127333: pGL4.13/AUG-FFLuc-3XFLAG
Purpose: Express 3xFLAG tagged firefly luciferase (FFLuc) from AUG start codon
Depositing lab: Jeremy Wilusz. Publication: Ribosome queuing enables non-AUG translation to be resistant to multiple protein synthesis inhibitors. Kearse MG, Goldman DH, Choi J, Nwaezeapu C, Liang D, Green KM, Goldstrohm AC, Todd PK, Green R, Wilusz JE. Genes Dev. 2019 Jun 6. pii: gad.324715.119. doi: 10.1101/gad.324715.119. PubMed 31171704.
Backbone
  Vector backbone: pGL4.13
  Total vector size (bp): 4707
  Vector type: Mammalian Expression
Growth in bacteria
  Bacterial resistance: Ampicillin, 100 μg/mL
  Growth temperature: 37°C
  Growth strain: DH5alpha
  Copy number: High Copy
Gene/Insert
  Gene/Insert name: Firefly luciferase (alt name: FFLuc)
  Promoter: CV40
  Tag / fusion protein: 3xFLAG (C terminal on insert)
  Cloning method: Restriction Enzyme; 5′ cloning site HindIII (not destroyed); 3′ cloning site XbaI (not destroyed)
  Sequencing primers: 5′ GTAGTGAGGAGGCTTTTTTGGAGGCC
Terms and licenses: Academic/Nonprofit Terms; Industry Terms: Not Available to Industry
How to cite: pGL4.13/AUG-FFLuc-3XFLAG was a gift from Jeremy Wilusz (Addgene plasmid # 127333 ; http://n2t.net/addgene:127333 ; RRID:Addgene_127333)
