[The description below was written by a language model from this plasmid's Addgene catalogue record and pLannotate feature annotations shown in this document.]
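Description:
pGL4.13/AUG-FFLuc-3XFLAG is a 4,707 bp mammalian expression plasmid built on the pGL4.13 luciferase reporter backbone. It is maintained in E. coli through a high-copy ColE1/pUC-type origin of replication and selected with ampicillin via the β-lactamase (AmpR) gene. The catalogue entry lists the promoter as "CV40", which appears to be a typographical form of SV40. The feature table supports this, annotating the SV40 enhancer and early promoter directly upstream of the reporter.

The payload is the synthetic luc2 version of firefly luciferase, cloned between retained HindIII and XbaI sites and fused in frame at its C terminus to a 3xFLAG epitope tag. Translation begins at a canonical AUG start codon. An SV40 polyadenylation signal lies downstream of the coding region for transcript 3′ end processing. The short adjacent matches to SV40 large T antigen and a tetracycline resistance gene are annotated only as fragments, so they are probably remnants of backbone sequence rather than functional genes. Upstream of the promoter, a synthetic poly(A) signal and an RNA polymerase II transcriptional pause site from the human α2 globin gene help block read-through transcription from the backbone, which lowers background reporter signal.

The tagged reporter can be followed both by luciferase activity and by anti-FLAG detection of the protein. Given the stated purpose and the associated study on non-AUG translation and its resistance to protein synthesis inhibitors, this construct most plausibly serves as the AUG-initiated reference reporter. The record does not describe any companion non-AUG constructs.
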