Features (pLannotate 1.2.2; 11 found; start..end, strand, type, name):
    106..463     +  promoter       SV40 promoter: SV40 enhancer and early promoter
    499..2148    +  CDS            luciferase: firefly luciferase synthetic luc2 version of the luciferase gene
   2149..2214    +  CDS            3xFLAG: three tandem FLAG® epitope tags, followed by an enterokinase cleavage site
   2261..2382    -  polyA_signal   SV40 poly(A) signal: SV40 polyadenylation signal
   2405..2473    -  CDS            large T antigen (fragment): large T antigen from SV40 (simian virus 40)
   2489..2621    +  CDS            TcR (fragment): tetracycline efflux protein; tet; confers resistance to tetracycline
   2801..3389    -  rep_origin     ori: high-copy-number ColE1/pMB1/pBR322/pUC origin of replication
   3589..4449    -  CDS            AmpR: β-lactamase confers resistance to ampicillin, carbenicillin, and related antibiotics
   4450..4491    -  promoter       AmpR promoter (fragment): bla
   4554..4602    +  polyA_signal   poly(A) signal: synthetic polyadenylation signal
   4616..4707    +  misc_feature   pause site: RNA polymerase II transcriptional pause signal from the human α2 globin gene
>Addgene plasmid #127333 | pGL4.13/AUG-FFLuc-3XFLAG | addgene full sequence | sequence record 252281 | Addgene NGS Result
GGCCTAACTGGCCGGTACCTGAGCTCGCTAGCCTCGAGGATATCAGATCTGCGCAGCACCATGGCCTGAA
ATAACCTCTGAAAGAGGAACTTGGTTAGGTACCTTCTGAGGCGGAAAGAACCAGCTGTGGAATGTGTGTC
AGTTAGGGTGTGGAAAGTCCCCAGGCTCCCCAGCAGGCAGAAGTATGCAAAGCATGCATCTCAATTAGTC
AGCAACCAGGTGTGGAAAGTCCCCAGGCTCCCCAGCAGGCAGAAGTATGCAAAGCATGCATCTCAATTAG
TCAGCAACCATAGTCCCGCCCCTAACTCCGCCCATCCCGCCCCTAACTCCGCCCAGTTCCGCCCATTCTC
CGCCCCATGGCTGACTAATTTTTTTTATTTATGCAGAGGCCGAGGCCGCCTCGGCCTCTGAGCTATTCCA
GAAGTAGTGAGGAGGCTTTTTTGGAGGCCTAGGCTTTTGCAAAAAGCTTGGCAATCCGGTACTGTTGGTA
AAGCCACCATGGAAGATGCCAAAAACATTAAGAAGGGCCCAGCGCCATTCTACCCACTCGAAGACGGGAC
CGCCGGCGAGCAGCTGCACAAAGCCATGAAGCGCTACGCCCTGGTGCCCGGCACCATCGCCTTTACCGAC
GCACATATCGAGGTGGACATTACCTACGCCGAGTACTTCGAGATGAGCGTTCGGCTGGCAGAAGCTATGA
AGCGCTATGGGCTGAATACAAACCATCGGATCGTGGTGTGCAGCGAGAATAGCTTGCAGTTCTTCATGCC
CGTGTTGGGTGCCCTGTTCATCGGTGTGGCTGTGGCCCCAGCTAACGACATCTACAACGAGCGCGAGCTG
CTGAACAGCATGGGCATCAGCCAGCCCACCGTCGTATTCGTGAGCAAGAAAGGGCTGCAAAAGATCCTCA
ACGTGCAAAAGAAGCTACCGATCATACAAAAGATCATCATCATGGATAGCAAGACCGACTACCAGGGCTT
CCAAAGCATGTACACCTTCGTGACTTCCCATTTGCCACCCGGCTTCAACGAGTACGACTTCGTGCCCGAG
AGCTTCGACCGGGACAAAACCATCGCCCTGATCATGAACAGTAGTGGCAGTACCGGATTGCCCAAGGGCG
TAGCCCTACCGCACCGCACCGCTTGTGTCCGATTCAGTCATGCCCGCGACCCCATCTTCGGCAACCAGAT
CATCCCCGACACCGCTATCCTCAGCGTGGTGCCATTTCACCACGGCTTCGGCATGTTCACCACGCTGGGC
TACTTGATCTGCGGCTTTCGGGTCGTGCTCATGTACCGCTTCGAGGAGGAGCTATTCTTGCGCAGCTTGC
AAGACTATAAGATTCAATCTGCCCTGCTGGTGCCCACACTATTTAGCTTCTTCGCTAAGAGCACTCTCAT
CGACAAGTACGACCTAAGCAACTTGCACGAGATCGCCAGCGGCGGGGCGCCGCTCAGCAAGGAGGTAGGT
GAGGCCGTGGCCAAACGCTTCCACCTACCAGGCATCCGCCAGGGCTACGGCCTGACAGAAACAACCAGCG
CCATTCTGATCACCCCCGAAGGGGACGACAAGCCTGGCGCAGTAGGCAAGGTGGTGCCCTTCTTCGAGGC
TAAGGTGGTGGACTTGGACACCGGTAAGACACTGGGTGTGAACCAGCGCGGCGAGCTGTGCGTCCGTGGC
CCCATGATCATGAGCGGCTACGTTAACAACCCCGAGGCTACAAACGCTCTCATCGACAAGGACGGCTGGC
TGCACAGCGGCGACATCGCCTACTGGGACGAGGACGAGCACTTCTTCATCGTGGACCGGCTGAAGAGCCT
GATCAAATACAAGGGCTACCAGGTAGCCCCAGCCGAACTGGAGAGCATCCTGCTGCAACACCCCAACATC
TTCGACGCCGGGGTCGCCGGCCTGCCCGACGACGATGCCGGCGAGCTGCCCGCCGCAGTCGTCGTGCTGG
AACACGGTAAAACCATGACCGAGAAGGAGATCGTGGACTATGTGGCCAGCCAGGTTACAACCGCCAAGAA
GCTGCGCGGTGGTGTTGTGTTCGTGGACGAGGTGCCTAAAGGACTGACCGGCAAGTTGGACGCCCGCAAG
ATCCGCGAGATTCTCATTAAGGCCAAGAAGGGCGGCAAGATCGCCGTGGACTACAAAGACCATGACGGTG
ATTATAAAGATCATGACATCGATTACAAGGATGACGATGACAAGTAATAATTCTAGAGTCGGGGCGGCCG
GCCGCTTCGAGCAGACATGATAAGATACATTGATGAGTTTGGACAAACCACAACTAGAATGCAGTGAAAA
AAATGCTTTATTTGTGAAATTTGTGATGCTATTGCTTTATTTGTAACCATTATAAGCTGCAATAAACAAG
TTAACAACAACAATTGCATTCATTTTATGTTTCAGGTTCAGGGGGAGGTGTGGGAGGTTTTTTAAAGCAA
GTAAAACCTCTACAAATGTGGTAAAATCGATAAGGATCCGTCGACCGATGCCCTTGAGAGCCTTCAACCC
AGTCAGCTCCTTCCGGTGGGCGCGGGGCATGACTATCGTCGCCGCACTTATGACTGTCTTCTTTATCATG
CAACTCGTAGGACAGGTGCCGGCAGCGCTCTTCCGCTTCCTCGCTCACTGACTCGCTGCGCTCGGTCGTT
CGGCTGCGGCGAGCGGTATCAGCTCACTCAAAGGCGGTAATACGGTTATCCACAGAATCAGGGGATAACG
CAGGAAAGAACATGTGAGCAAAAGGCCAGCAAAAGGCCAGGAACCGTAAAAAGGCCGCGTTGCTGGCGTT
TTTCCATAGGCTCCGCCCCCCTGACGAGCATCACAAAAATCGACGCTCAAGTCAGAGGTGGCGAAACCCG
ACAGGACTATAAAGATACCAGGCGTTTCCCCCTGGAAGCTCCCTCGTGCGCTCTCCTGTTCCGACCCTGC
CGCTTACCGGATACCTGTCCGCCTTTCTCCCTTCGGGAAGCGTGGCGCTTTCTCATAGCTCACGCTGTAG
GTATCTCAGTTCGGTGTAGGTCGTTCGCTCCAAGCTGGGCTGTGTGCACGAACCCCCCGTTCAGCCCGAC
CGCTGCGCCTTATCCGGTAACTATCGTCTTGAGTCCAACCCGGTAAGACACGACTTATCGCCACTGGCAG
CAGCCACTGGTAACAGGATTAGCAGAGCGAGGTATGTAGGCGGTGCTACAGAGTTCTTGAAGTGGTGGCC
TAACTACGGCTACACTAGAAGAACAGTATTTGGTATCTGCGCTCTGCTGAAGCCAGTTACCTTCGGAAAA
AGAGTTGGTAGCTCTTGATCCGGCAAACAAACCACCGCTGGTAGCGGTGGTTTTTTTGTTTGCAAGCAGC
AGATTACGCGCAGAAAAAAAGGATCTCAAGAAGATCCTTTGATCTTTTCTACGGGGTCTGACGCTCAGTG
GAACGAAAACTCACGTTAAGGGATTTTGGTCATGAGATTATCAAAAAGGATCTTCACCTAGATCCTTTTA
AATTAAAAATGAAGTTTTAAATCAATCTAAAGTATATATGAGTAAACTTGGTCTGACAGCGGCCGCAAAT
GCTAAACCACTGCAGTGGTTACCAGTGCTTGATCAGTGAGGCACCGATCTCAGCGATCTGCCTATTTCGT
TCGTCCATAGTGGCCTGACTCCCCGTCGTGTAGATCACTACGATTCGTGAGGGCTTACCATCAGGCCCCA
GCGCAGCAATGATGCCGCGAGAGCCGCGTTCACCGGCCCCCGATTTGTCAGCAATGAACCAGCCAGCAGG
GAGGGCCGAGCGAAGAAGTGGTCCTGCTACTTTGTCCGCCTCCATCCAGTCTATGAGCTGCTGTCGTGAT
GCTAGAGTAAGAAGTTCGCCAGTGAGTAGTTTCCGAAGAGTTGTGGCCATTGCTACTGGCATCGTGGTAT
CACGCTCGTCGTTCGGTATGGCTTCGTTCAACTCTGGTTCCCAGCGGTCAAGCCGGGTCACATGATCACC
CATATTATGAAGAAATGCAGTCAGCTCCTTAGGGCCTCCGATCGTTGTCAGAAGTAAGTTGGCCGCGGTG
TTGTCGCTCATGGTAATGGCAGCACTACACAATTCTCTTACCGTCATGCCATCCGTAAGATGCTTTTCCG
TGACCGGCGAGTACTCAACCAAGTCGTTTTGTGAGTAGTGTATACGGCGACCAAGCTGCTCTTGCCCGGC
GTCTATACGGGACAACACCGCGCCACATAGCAGTACTTTGAAAGTGCTCATCATCGGGAATCGTTCTTCG
GGGCGGAAAGACTCAAGGATCTTGCCGCTATTGAGATCCAGTTCGATATAGCCCACTCTTGCACCCAGTT
GATCTTCAGCATCTTTTACTTTCACCAGCGTTTCGGGGTGTGCAAAAACAGGCAAGCAAAATGCCGCAAA
GAAGGGAATGAGTGCGACACGAAAATGTTGGATGCTCATACTCGTCCTTTTTCAATATTATTGAAGCATT
TATCAGGGTTACTAGTACGTCTCTCAAGGATAAGTAAGTAATATTAAGGTACGGGAGGTATTGGACAGGC
CGCAATAAAATATCTTTATTTTCATTACATCTGTGTGTTGGTTTTTTGTGTGAATCGATAGTACTAACAT
ACGCTCTCCATCAAAACAAAACGAAACAAAACAAACTAGCAAAATAGGCTGTCCCCAGTGCAAGTGCAGG
TGCCAGAACATTTCTCT
